>Addgene plasmid #69059 | pLPC-LaminA | depositor partial sequence | sequence record 126105 | LaminA
ATGGAGACCCCGTCCCAGCGGCGCGCCACCCGCAGCGGGGCGCAGGCCAGCTCCACTCCGCTGTCGCCCA
CCCGCATCACCCGGCTGCAGGAGAAGGAGGACCTGCAGGAGCTCAATGATCGCTTGGCGGTCTACATCGA
CCGTGTGCGCTCGCTGGAAACGGAGAACGCAGGGCTGCGCCTTCGCATCACCGAGTCTGAAGAGGTGGTC
AGCCGCGAGGTGTCCGGCATCAAGGCCGCCTACGAGGCCGAGCTCGGGGATGCCCGCAAGACCCTTGACT
CAGTAGCCAAGGAGCGCGCCCGCCTGCAGCTGGAGCTGAGCAAAGTGCGTGAGGAGTTTAAGGAGCTGAA
AGCGCGCAATACCAAGAAGGAGGGTGACCTGATAGCTGCTCAGGCTCGGCTGAAGGACCTGGAGGCTCTG
CTGAACTCCAAGGAGGCCGCACTGAGCACTGCTCTCAGTGAGAAGCGCACGCTGGAGGGCGAGCTGCATG
ATCTGCGGGGCCAGGTGGCCAAGCTTGAGGCAGCCCTAGGTGAGGCCAAGAAGCAACTTCAGGATGAGAT
GCTGCGGCGGGTGGATGCTGAGAACAGGCTGCAGACCATGAAGGAGGAACTGGACTTCCAGAAGAACATC
TACAGTGAGGAGCTGCGTGAGACCAAGCGCCGTCATGAGACCCGACTGGTGGAGATTGACAATGGGAAGC
AGCGTGAGTTTGAGAGCCGGCTGGCGGATGCGCTGCAGGAACTGCGGGCCCAGCATGAGGACCAGGTGGA
GCAGTATAAGAAGGAGCTGGAGAAGACTTATTCTGCCAAGCTGGACAATGCCAGGCAGTCTGCTGAGAGG
AACAGCAACCTGGTGGGGGCTGCCCACGAGGAGCTGCAGCAGTCGCGCATCCGCATCGACAGCCTCTCTG
CCCAGCTCAGCCAGCTCCAGAAGCAGCTGGCAGCCAAGGAGGCGAAGCTTCGAGACCTGGAGGACTCACT
GGCCCGTGAGCGGGACACCAGCCGGCGGCTGCTGGCGGAAAAGGAGCGGGAGATGGCCGAGATGCGGGCA
AGGATGCAGCAGCAGCTGGACGAGTACCAGGAGCTTCTGGACATCAAGCTGGCCCTGGACATGGAGATCC
ACGCCTACCGCAAGCTCTTGGAGGGCGAGGAGGAGAGGCTACGCCTGTCCCCCAGCCCTACCTCGCAGCG
CAGCCGTGGCCGTGCTTCCTCTCACTCATCCCAGACACAGGGTGGGGGCAGCGTCACCAAAAAGCGCAAA
CTGGAGTCCACTGAGAGCCGCAGCAGCTTCTCACAGCACGCACGCACTAGCGGGCGCGTGGCCGTGGAGG
AGGTGGATGAGGAGGGCAAGTTTGTCCGGCTGCGCAACAAGTCCAATGAGGACCAGTCCATGGGCAATTG
GCAGATCAAGCGCCAGAATGGAGATGATCCCTTGCTGACTTACCGGTTCCCACCAAAGTTCACCCTGAAG
GCTGGGCAGGTGGTGACGATCTGGGCTGCAGGAGCTGGGGCCACCCACAGCCCCCCTACCGACCTGGTGT
GGAAGGCACAGAACACCTGGGGCTGCGGGAACAGCCTGCGTACGGCTCTCATCAACTCCACTGGGGAAGA
AGTGGCCATGCGCAAGCTGGTGCGCTCAGTGACTGTGGTTGAGGACGACGAGGATGAGGATGGAGATGAC
CTGCTCCATCACCACCACGGCTCCCACTGCAGCAGCTCGGGGGACCCCGCTGAGTACAACCTGCGCTCGC
GCACCGTGCTGTGCGGGACCTGCGGGCAGCCTGCCGACAAGGCATCTGCCAGCGGCTCAGGAGCCCAGGT
GGGCGGACCCATCTCCTCTGGCTCTTCTGCCTCCAGTGTCACGGTCACTCGCAGCTACCGCAGTGTGGGG
GGCAGTGGGGGTGGCAGCTTCGGGGACAATCTGGTCACCCGCTCCTACCTCCTGGGCAACTCCAGCCCCC
GAACCCAGAGCCCCCAGAACTGCAGCATCATGTAA
