>Addgene plasmid #69059 | pLPC-LaminA | addgene partial sequence | sequence record 131104 | pLPC-3 5'-CTTGCCAAACCTACAGGT-3'
ATCTTTTATTTTATCGGCCCTCTAGATGCATGCTCGAGGTCGACGGTATCGATAAGCTTGATATCGAATT
CTTACATGATGCTGCAGTTCTGGGGGCTCTGGGTTCGGGGGCTGGAGTTGCCCAGGAGGTAGGAGCGGGT
GACCAGATTGTCCCCGAAGCTGCCACCCCCACTGCCCCCCACACTGCGGTAGCTGCGAGTGACCGTGACA
CTGGAGGCAGAAGAGCCAGAGGAGATGGGTCCGCCCACCTGGGCTCCTGAGCCGCTGGCAGATGCCTTGT
CGGCAGGCTGCCCGCAGGTCCCGCACAGCACGGTGCGCGAGCGCAGGTTGTACTCAGCGGGGTCCCCCGA
GCTGCTGCAGTGGGAGCCGTGGTGGTGATGGAGCAGGTCATCTCCATCCTCATCCTCGTCGTCCTCAACC
ACAGTCACTGAGCGCACCAGCTTGCGCATGGCCACTTCTTCCCCAGTGGAGTTGATGAGAGCCGTACGCA
GGCTGTTCCCGCAGCCCCAGGTGTTCTGTGCCTTCCACACCAGGTCGGTAGGGGGGCTGTGGGTGGCCCC
AGCTCCTGCAGCCCAGATCGTCACCACCTGCCCAGCCTTCAGGGTGAACTTTGGTGGGAACCGGTAAGTC
AGCAAGGGATCATCTCCATTCTGGCGCTTGATCTGCCAATTGCCCATGGACTGGTCCTCATTGGACTTGT
TGCGCAGCCGGACAAACTTGCCCTCCTCATCCACCTCCTCCACGGCCACGCGCCCGCTAGTGCGTGCGTG
CTGTGAGAAGCTGCTGCGGCTCTCAGTGGACTCCAGTT
