>Addgene plasmid #69059 | pLPC-LaminA | addgene partial sequence | sequence record 132859 | pLPC-5 5'-TAGGCGTGTACGGTGGGA-3'
ATAGGGAGACCCAAGCTTGGTACCGAGCTCGGATCCACCATGGAGACCCCGTCCCAGCGGCGCGCCACCC
GCAGCGGGGCGCAGGCCAGCTCCACTCCGCTGTCGCCCACCCGCATCACCCGGCTGCAGGAGAAGGAGGA
CCTGCAGGAGCTCAATGATCGCTTGGCGGTCTACATCGACCGTGTGCGCTCGCTGGAAACGGAGAACGCA
GGGCTGCGCCTTCGCATCACCGAGTCTGAAGAGGTGGTCAGCCGCGAGGTGTCCGGCATCAAGGCCGCCT
ACGAGGCCGAGCTCGGGGATGCCCGCAAGACCCTTGACTCAGTAGCCAAGGAGCGCGCCCGCCTGCAGCT
GGAGCTGAGCAAAGTGCGTGAGGAGTTTAAGGAGCTGAAAGCGCGCAATACCAAGAAGGAGGGTGACCTG
ATAGCTGCTCAGGCTCGGCTGAAGGACCTGGAGGCTCTGCTGAACTCCAAGGAGGCCGCACTGAGCACTG
CTCTCAGTGAGAAGCGCACGCTGGAGGGCGAGCTGCATGATCTGCGGGGCCAGGTGGCCAAGCTTGAGGC
AGCCCTAGGTGAGGCCAAGAAGCAACTTCAGGATGAGATGCTGCGGCGGGTGGATGCTGAGAACAGGCTG
CAGACCATGAAGGAGGAACTGGACTTCCAGAAGAACATCTACAGTGAGGAGCTGCGTGAGACCAAGCGCC
GTCATGAGACCCGACTGGTGGAGATTGACAATGGGAAGCAGCGTGAGTTTGAGAGCCGGCTGGCGGATGC
GCTGCAGGAACTGCG
