[The description below was written by a language model from this plasmid's Addgene catalogue record.]
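Description:
pLPC-LaminA is a retroviral mammalian expression plasmid built on the pLPC backbone and carrying the human LMNA coding sequence for lamin A. The insert is listed as "LaminA-CS" and is about 2 kb long; the record does not explain what the "CS" suffix means, and it does not list any epitope tags, fusions or mutations. Expression of the insert is driven by a CMV promoter. In bacteria the plasmid is maintained at high copy and selected with ampicillin, while transduced or transfected mammalian cells are selected with puromycin. No feature table is provided, so the arrangement of the long terminal repeats, packaging signal, puromycin cassette and bacterial origin cannot be confirmed from the record. As a retroviral vector, it would be expected to carry LTRs and a packaging signal that allow the transcript to be packaged into viral particles when the viral proteins are supplied in trans by a packaging cell line, leading to stable integration in target cells.

Lamin A is an intermediate filament protein of the nuclear lamina, and mutations in LMNA underlie a range of laminopathies, including Hutchinson-Gilford progeria syndrome. The stated purpose is simply to encode lamin A. The associated publication concerns mutant lamin A and a p53-independent senescence program linked to prophase, which suggests this construct was used for stable lamin A expression in cultured cells, possibly for comparison with mutant forms, although the record does not state that role. It is suited to producing puromycin-resistant cell populations that express lamin A for studies of nuclear envelope biology, the cell cycle and senescence.
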