Addgene plasmid #69059: pLPC-LaminA
Purpose: encodes the lamin A protein
Depositing lab: Gerardo Ferbeyre. Depositing organization: University of Montreal. Publication: Mutant lamin A links prophase to a p53 independent senescence program. Moiseeva O, Lessard F, Acevedo-Aquino M, Vernier M, Tsantrizos YS, Ferbeyre G. Cell Cycle. 2015 Aug 3;14(15):2408-21. doi: 10.1080/15384101.2015.1053671. Epub 2015 Jun 1. PubMed 26029982.
Backbone
  Vector backbone: pLPC
  Vector type: Mammalian Expression, Retroviral
  Selectable markers: Puromycin
Growth in bacteria
  Bacterial resistance: Ampicillin, 100 μg/mL
  Growth temperature: 37°C
  Growth strain: DH5alpha
  Copy number: High Copy
Gene/Insert
  Gene/Insert name: LaminA-CS
  Species: H. sapiens (human)
  Insert size (bp): 1995
  Entrez Gene: LMNA (a.k.a. CDCD1, CDDC, CMD1A, CMT2B1, EMD2, FPL, FPLD, FPLD2, HGPS, IDC, LDP1, LFP, LGMD1B, LMN1, LMNC, LMNL1, MADA, PRO1)
  Promoter: CMV
  Cloning method: Unknown
  Sequencing primers: 5′ taggcgtgtacggtggga; 3′ acctgtaggtttggcaag
Terms and licenses: Academic/Nonprofit Terms; Industry Terms: Not Available to Industry
How to cite: pLPC-LaminA was a gift from Gerardo Ferbeyre (Addgene plasmid # 69059 ; http://n2t.net/addgene:69059 ; RRID:Addgene_69059)
